>Addgene plasmid #185482 | MAC3-tag-N | addgene full sequence | sequence record 366631 | Addgene NGS Result
GACATTGATTATTGACTAGTTATTAATAGTAATCAATTACGGGGTCATTAGTTCATAGCCCATATATGGA
GTTCCGCGTTACATAACTTACGGTAAATGGCCCGCCTGGCTGACCGCCCAACGACCCCCGCCCATTGACG
TCAATAATGACGTATGTTCCCATAGTAACGCCAATAGGGACTTTCCATTGACGTCAATGGGTGGAGTATT
TACGGTAAACTGCCCACTTGGCAGTACATCAAGTGTATCATATGCCAAGTACGCCCCCTATTGACGTCAA
TGACGGTAAATGGCCCGCCTGGCATTATGCCCAGTACATGACCTTATGGGACTTTCCTACTTGGCAGTAC
ATCTACGTATTAGTCATCGCTATTACCATGGTGATGCGGTTTTGGCAGTACATCAATGGGCGTGGATAGC
GGTTTGACTCACGGGGATTTCCAAGTCTCCACCCCATTGACGTCAATGGGAGTTTGTTTTGGCACCAAAA
TCAACGGGACTTTCCAAAATGTCGTAACAACTCCGCCCCATTGACGCAAATGGGCGGTAGGCGTGTACGG
TGGGAGGTCTATATAAGCAGAGCTCTCCCTATCAGTGATAGAGATCTCCCTATCAGTGATAGAGATCGTC
GACGAGCTCGTTTAGTGAACCGTCAGATCGCCTGGAGACGCCATCCACGCTGTTTTGACCTCCATAGAAG
ACACCGGGACCGATCCAGCCTCCGGACTCTAGCGTTTAAACTTAAGCTTGGTACCGAGCTCGGATCCACT
AGTCCAGTGTGGTGGAATTCTGCAGATATCCAGCACAGTGGCGGCCGCTCGAGACCATGTTCAAGAACCT
GATCTGGCTGAAGGAGGTGGACAGCACCCAGGAGAGACTGAAGGAGTGGAACGTGTCCTACGGCACCGCC
CTGGTGGCCGACAGACAGACCAAGGGCAGAGGCGGCCCGGGCAGAAAGTGGCTGAGCCAGGAGGGCGGCC
TGTACTTCAGCTTCCTGCTGAACCCCAAGGAGTTCGAGAACCTGCTGCAGCTGCCCCTGGTGCTGGGCCT
GAGCGTGAGCGAGGCCCTGGAGGAGATCACCGAGATCCCCTTCAGCCTGAAGTGGCCCAACGACGTGTAC
TTCCAGGAGAAGAAGGTGAGCGGCGTGCTGTGCGAGCTGAGCAAGGACAAGCTGATCGTGGGCATCGGCA
TCAACGTGAACCAGAGAGAGATCCCCGAGGAGATCAAGGACAGAGCCACCACCCTGTACGAGATCACCGG
CAAGGACTGGGACAGAAAGGAGGTGCTGCTGAAGGTGCTGAAGAGAATCAGCGAGAACCTGAAGAAGTTC
AAGGAGAAGGACTACCCATACGATGTTCCTGACTATGCCGGTACCGAGCTCGGATCCACCATGGCTAGCT
GGAGCCACCCGCAGTTCGAGAAAGGTGGAGGTTCCGGAGGTGGATCGGGAGGTGGATCGTGGAGCCACCC
GCAGTTCGAAAAAGCGGCCGATATCACAAGTTTGTACAAAAAAGCTGAACGAGAAACGTAAAATGATATA
AATATCAATATATTAAATTAGATTTTGCATAAAAAACAGACTACATAATACTGTAAAACACAACATATCC
AGTCACTATGGCGGCCGCATTAGGCACCCCAGGCTTTACACTTTATGCTTCCGGCTCGTATAATGTGTGG
ATTTTGAGTTAGGATCCGTCGAGATTTTCAGGAGCTAAGGAAGCTAAAATGGAGAAAAAAATCACTGGAT
ATACCACCGTTGATATATCCCAATGGCATCGTAAAGAACATTTTGAGGCATTTCAGTCAGTTGCTCAATG
TACCTATAACCAGACCGTTCAGCTGGATATTACGGCCTTTTTAAAGACCGTAAAGAAAAATAAGCACAAG
TTTTATCCGGCCTTTATTCACATTCTTGCCCGCCTGATGAATGCTCATCCGGAATTCCGTATGGCAATGA
AAGACGGTGAGCTGGTGATATGGGATAGTGTTCACCCTTGTTACACCGTTTTCCATGAGCAAACTGAAAC
GTTTTCATCGCTCTGGAGTGAATACCACGACGATTTCCGGCAGTTTCTACACATATATTCGCAAGATGTG
GCGTGTTACGGTGAAAACCTGGCCTATTTCCCTAAAGGGTTTATTGAGAATATGTTTTTCGTCTCAGCCA
ATCCCTGGGTGAGTTTCACCAGTTTTGATTTAAACGTGGCCAATATGGACAACTTCTTCGCCCCCGTTTT
CACCATGGGCAAATATTATACGCAAGGCGACAAGGTGCTGATGCCGCTGGCGATTCAGGTTCATCATGCC
GTTTGTGATGGCTTCCATGTCGGCAGAATGCTTAATGAATTACAACAGTACTGCGATGAGTGGCAGGGCG
GGGCGTAAACGCGTGGATCCGGCTTACTAAAAGCCAGATAACAGTATGCGTATTTGCGCGCTGATTTTTG
CGGTATAAGAATATATACTGATATGTATACCCGAAGTATGTCAAAAAGAGGTATGCTATGAAGCAGCGTA
TTACAGTGACAGTTGACAGCGACAGCTATCAGTTGCTCAAGGCATATATGATGTCAATATCTCCGGTCTG
GTAAGCACAACCATGCAGAATGAAGCCCGTCGTCTGCGTGCCGAACGCTGGAAAGCGGAAAATCAGGAAG
GGATGGCTGAGGTCGCCCGGTTTATTGAAATGAACGGCTCTTTTGCTGACGAGAACAGGGGCTGGTGAAA
TGCAGTTTAAGGTTTACACCTATAAAAGAGAGAGCCGTTATCGTCTGTTTGTGGATGTACAGAGTGATAT
TATTGACACGCCCGGGCGACGGATGGTGATCCCCCTGGCCAGTGCACGTCTGCTGTCAGATAAAGTCTCC
CGTGAACTTTACCCGGTGGTGCATATCGGGGATGAAAGCTGGCGCATGATGACCACCGATATGGCCAGTG
TGCCGGTCTCCGTTATCGGGGAAGAAGTGGCTGATCTCAGCCACCGCGAAAATGACATCAAAAACGCCAT
TAACCTGATGTTCTGGGGAATATAAATGTCAGGCTCCCTTATACACAGCCAGTCTGCAGGTCGACCATAG
TGACTGGATATGTTGTGTTTTACAGTATTATGTAGTCTGTTTTTTATGCAAAATCTAATTTAATATATTG
ATATTTATATCATTTTACGTTTCTCGTTCAGCTTTCTTGTACAAAGTGGTGACGTAAGCTAGGGGCCCGT
TTAAACCCGCTGATCAGCCTCGACTGTGCCTTCTAGTTGCCAGCCATCTGTTGTTTGCCCCTCCCCCGTG
CCTTCCTTGACCCTGGAAGGTGCCACTCCCACTGTCCTTTCCTAATAAAATGAGGAAATTGCATCGCATT
GTCTGAGTAGGTGTCATTCTATTCTGGGGGGTGGGGTGGGGCAGGACAGCAAGGGGGAGGATTGGGAAGA
CAATAGCAGGCATGCTGGGGATGCGGTGGGCTCTATGGCTTCTGAGGCGGAAAGAACCAGCTGGGGCTCT
AGGGGGTATCCCC
[124 nt withheld, positions 3514-3637]
C
[91 nt withheld, positions 3639-3729]
AGGGTGATGGTTCACGTACCTAGAAGTTCCTATTCCGAAGTTCCTATTCTCTAGAAAGTATAGGAACTTC
CTTGGCCAAAAAGCCTGAACTCACCGCGACGTCTGTCGAGAAGTTTCTGATCGAAAAGTTCGACAGCGTC
TCCGACCTGATGCAGCTCTCGGAGGGCGAAGAATCTCGTGCTTTCAGCTTCGATGTAGGAGGGCGTGGAT
ATGTCCTGCGGGTAAATAGCTGCGCCGATGGTTTCTACAAAGATCGTTATGTTTATCGGCACTTTGCATC
GGCCGCGCTCCCGATTCCGGAAGTGCTTGACATTGGGGAATTCAGCGAGAGCCTGACCTATTGCATCTCC
CGCCGTGCACAGGGTGTCACGTTGCAAGACCTGCCTGAAACCGAACTGCCCGCTGTTCTGCAGCCGGTCG
CGGAGGCCATGGATGCGATCGCTGCGGCCGATCTTAGCCAGACGAGCGGGTTCGGCCCATTCGGACCGCA
AGGAATCGGTCAATACACTACATGGCGTGATTTCATATGCGCGATTGCTGATCCCCATGTGTATCACTGG
CAAACTGTGATGGACGACACCGTCAGTGCGTCCGTCGCGCAGGCTCTCGATGAGCTGATGCTTTGGGCCG
AGGACTGCCCCGAAGTCCGGCACCTCGTGCACGCGGATTTCGGCTCCAACAATGTCCTGACGGACAATGG
CCGCATAACAGCGGTCATTGACTGGAGCGAGGCGATGTTCGGGGATTCCCAATACGAGGTCGCCAACATC
TTCTTCTGGAGGCCGTGGTTGGCTTGTATGGAGCAGCAGACGCGCTACTTCGAGCGGAGGCATCCGGAGC
TTGCAGGATCGCCGCGGCTCCGGGCGTATATGCTCCGCATTGGTCTTGACCAACTCTATCAGAGCTTGGT
TGACGGCAATTTCGATGATGCAGCTTGGGCGCAGGGTCGATGCGACGCAATCGTCCGATCCGGAGCCGGG
ACTGTCGGGCGTACACAAATCGCCCGCAGAAGCGCGGCCGTCTGGACCGATGGCTGTGTAGAAGTACTCG
CCGATAGTGGAAACCGACGCCCCAGCACTCGTCCGAGGGCAAAGGAATAGCACGTACTACGAGATTTCGA
TTCCACCGCCGCCTTCTATGAAAGGTTGGGCTTCGGAATCGTTTTCCGGGACGCCGGCTGGATGATCCTC
CAGCGCGGGGATCTCATGCTGGAGTTCTTCGCCCACCCCAACTTGTTTATTGCAGCTTATAATGGTTACA
AATAAAGCAATAGCATCACAAATTTCACAAATAAAGCATTTTTTTCACTGCATTCTAGTTGTGGTTTGTC
CAAACTCATCAATGTATCTTATCATGTCTGTATACCGTCGACCTCTAGCTAGAGCTTGGCGTAATCATGG
TCATAGCTGTTTCCTGTGTGAAATTGTTATCCGCTCACAATTCCACACAACATACGAGCCGGAAGCATAA
AGTGTAAAGCCTGGGGTGCCTAATGAGTGAGCTAACTCACATTAATTGCGTTGCGCTCACTGCCCGCTTT
CCAGTCGGGAAACCTGTCGTGCCAGCTGCATTAATGAATCGGCCAACGCGCGGGGAGAGGCGGTTTGCGT
ATTGGGCGCTCTTCCGCTTCCTCGCTCACTGACTCGCTGCGCTCGGTCGTTCGGCTGCGGCGAGCGGTAT
CAGCTCACTCAAAGGCGGTAATACGGTTATCCACAGAATCAGGGGATAACGCAGGAAAGAACATGTGAGC
AAAAGGCCAGCAAAAGGCCAGGAACCGTAAAAAGGCCGCGTTGCTGGCGTTTTTCCATAGGCTCCGCCCC
CCTGACGAGCATCACAAAAATCGACGCTCAAGTCAGAGGTGGCGAAACCCGACAGGACTATAAAGATACC
AGGCGTTTCCCCCTGGAAGCTCCCTCGTGCGCTCTCCTGTTCCGACCCTGCCGCTTACCGGATACCTGTC
CGCCTTTCTCCCTTCGGGAAGCGTGGCGCTTTCTCATAGCTCACGCTGTAGGTATCTCAGTTCGGTGTAG
GTCGTTCGCTCCAAGCTGGGCTGTGTGCACGAACCCCCCGTTCAGCCCGACCGCTGCGCCTTATCCGGTA
ACTATCGTCTTGAGTCCAACCCGGTAAGACACGACTTATCGCCACTGGCAGCAGCCACTGGTAACAGGAT
TAGCAGAGCGAGGTATGTAGGCGGTGCTACAGAGTTCTTGAAGTGGTGGCCTAACTACGGCTACACTAGA
AGAACAGTATTTGGTATCTGCGCTCTGCTGAAGCCAGTTACCTTCGGAAAAAGAGTTGGTAGCTCTTGAT
CCGGCAAACAAACCACCGCTGGTAGCGGTGGTTTTTTTGTTTGCAAGCAGCAGATTACGCGCAGAAAAAA
AGGATCTCAAGAAGATCCTTTGATCTTTTCTACGGGGTCTGACGCTCAGTGGAACGAAAACTCACGTTAA
GGGATTTTGGTCATGAGATTATCAAAAAGGATCTTCACCTAGATCCTTTTAAATTAAAAATGAAGTTTTA
AATCAATCTAAAGTATATATGAGTAAACTTGGTCTGACAGTTACCAATGCTTAATCAGTGAGGCACCTAT
CTCAGCGATCTGTCTATTTCGTTCATCCATAGTTGCCTGACTCCCCGTCGTGTAGATAACTACGATACGG
GAGGGCTTACCATCTGGCCCCAGTGCTGCAATGATACCGCGAGACCCACGCTCACCGGCTCCAGATTTAT
CAGCAATAAACCAGCCAGCCGGAAGGGCCGAGCGCAGAAGTGGTCCTGCAACTTTATCCGCCTCCATCCA
GTCTATTAATTGTTGCCGGGAAGCTAGAGTAAGTAGTTCGCCAGTTAATAGTTTGCGCAACGTTGTTGCC
ATTGCTACAGGCATCGTGGTGTCACGCTCGTCGTTTGGTATGGCTTCATTCAGCTCCGGTTCCCAACGAT
CAAGGCGAGTTACATGATCCCCCATGTTGTGCAAAAAAGCGGTTAGCTCCTTCGGTCCTCCGATCGTTGT
CAGAAGTAAGTTGGCCGCAGTGTTATCACTCATGGTTATGGCAGCACTGCATAATTCTCTTACTGTCATG
CCATCCGTAAGATGCTTTTCTGTGACTGGTGAGTACTCAACCAAGTCATTCTGAGAATAGTGTATGCGGC
GACCGAGTTGCTCTTGCCCGGCGTCAATACGGGATAATACCGCGCCACATAGCAGAACTTTAAAAGTGCT
CATCATTGGAAAACGTTCTTCGGGGCGAAAACTCTCAAGGATCTTACCGCTGTTGAGATCCAGTTCGATG
TAACCCACTCGTGCACCCAACTGATCTTCAGCATCTTTTACTTTCACCAGCGTTTCTGGGTGAGCAAAAA
CAGGAAGGCAAAATGCCGCAAAAAAGGGAATAAGGGCGACACGGAAATGTTGAATACTCATACTCTTCCT
TTTTCAATATTATTGAAGCATTTATCAGGGTTATTGTCTCATGAGCGGATACATATTTGAATGTATTTAG
AAAAATAAACAAATAGGGGTTCCGCGCACATTTCCCCGAAAAGTGCCACCTGACGTCGACGGATCGGGAG
ATCTCCCGATCCCCTATGGTGCACTCTCAGTACAATCTGCTCTGATGCCGCATAGTTAAGCCAGTATCTG
CTCCCTGCTTGTGTGTTGGAGGTCGCTGAGTAGTGCGCGAGCAAAATTTAAGCTACAACAAGGCAAGGCT
TGACCGACAATTGCATGAAGAATCTGCTTAGGGTTAGGCGTTTTGCGCTGCTTCGCGATGTACGGGCCAG
ATATACGCGTT
Features (pLannotate 1.2.2; 31 found; start..end, strand, type, name):
      1..380     +  enhancer       CMV enhancer: human cytomegalovirus immediate early enhancer
    381..584     +  promoter       CMV promoter: human cytomegalovirus (CMV) immediate early promoter
    586..605     +  promoter       PLtetO-1 promoter (fragment): modified phage lambda PL promoter with tet operator sites (Lutz and Bujard, 1997)
    607..626     +  promoter       PLtetO-1 promoter (fragment): modified phage lambda PL promoter with tet operator sites (Lutz and Bujard, 1997)
    634..667     +  promoter       TRE3GV promoter (fragment): 3rd-generation Tet-responsive promoter that can be activated by binding of Tet-On® 3G, optimized for retroviral and lentiviral vectors
    827..1339    +  CDS            BioID2 (fragment): promiscuous R40G mutant of a biotin protein ligase from Aquifex aeolicus (Kim et al., 2016)
   1343..1368    +  CDS            3xHA (fragment): three tandem HA epitope tags
   1400..1419    +  CDS            Strep-Tag II (fragment): peptide that binds Strep-Tactin®, an engineered form of streptavidin
   1460..1482    +  CDS            Strep-Tag II (fragment): peptide that binds Strep-Tactin®, an engineered form of streptavidin
   1496..1620    +  protein_bind   attR1: mutant version of attR; recombination site for the Gateway® LR reaction LR Clonase™
   1645..1675    +  promoter       lac UV5 promoter: E. coli lac promoter with an "up" mutation
   1699..1728    +  promoter       cat promoter (fragment): promoter of the E. coli cat gene encoding chloramphenicol acetyltransferase
   1729..2388    +  CDS            CmR: chloramphenicol acetyltransferase; cat; confers resistance to chloramphenicol
   2567..2725    +  CDS            ccdA (fragment): CCDA_ECO57 - Also known as H, letA. Experimental evidence at protein level: Swiss-Prot protein existence level 1. Antitoxin component of a type II toxin-antitoxin (TA) system which inhibits the post-segregational killing (PSK) of plasmid-free cells, also referred to as a plasmid addiction system. Binds to and blocks the activity of CcdB; will also remove bound CcdB protein from the CcdB-GyrA complex by forming a CcdA-CcdB complex, a process termed rejuvenation. Functions as a transcriptional corepressor for the ccdAB operon, repression also requires CcdB (By similarity). From Escherichia coli
   2730..3032    +  CDS            ccdB: CCDB_ECOLI - Also known as G, letB, letD. Experimental evidence at protein level: Swiss-Prot protein existence level 1. Toxic component of a type II toxin-antitoxin (TA) system, functioning in plasmid maintainence. Responsible for the post- segregational killing (PSK) of plasmid-free cells, also referred to as a plasmid addiction system. Half-life of over 2 hours. Cell killing by CcdB is accompanied by filamentation, defects in chromosome and plasmid segregation, defects in cell division, formation of anucleate cells, decreased DNA synthesis and plasmid loss. Interferes with the activity of DN
   3076..3200    -  protein_bind   attR2: mutant version of attR; recombination site for the Gateway® LR reaction LR Clonase™
   3244..3468    +  polyA_signal   bGH poly(A) signal: bovine growth hormone polyadenylation signal
   3472..3493    +  promoter       SV40 promoter (fragment): SV40 enhancer and early promoter
   3514..3747    +  rep_origin     f1 ori (fragment) (sequence partly withheld): f1 bacteriophage origin of replication; arrow indicates direction of (+) strand synthesis
   3752..3799    +  protein_bind   FRT: FLP-mediated recombination occurs in the 8-bp core sequence TCTAGAAA (Turan and Bode, 2011). FLP recombinase from the Saccharomyces cerevisiae 2μ plasmid
   3807..4829    +  CDS            HygR: aminoglycoside phosphotransferase from E. coli; aph(4)-Ia; confers resistance to hygromycin
   4839..4964    +  CDS            ble (fragment): BLE_KLEPN - Experimental evidence at protein level: Swiss-Prot protein existence level 1. Binding protein with a strong affinity to the bleomycin family of antibiotics. Binds to CL990; an antimitotic-antibiotic compound. From Klebsiella pneumoniae.
   4959..5080    +  polyA_signal   SV40 poly(A) signal: SV40 polyadenylation signal
   5153..5169    -  protein_bind   lac operator: The lac repressor binds to the lac operator to inhibit transcription in E. coli. This inhibition can be relieved by adding lactose or isopropyl-β-D-thiogalactopyranoside (IPTG). lac repressor encoded by lacI
   5177..5207    -  promoter       lac promoter: promoter for the E. coli lac operon
   5222..5243    -  protein_bind   CAP binding site: CAP binding activates transcription in the presence of cAMP. E. coli catabolite activator protein
   5256..5348    -  CDS            lacI (fragment): lac repressor; lacI; The lac repressor binds to the lac operator to inhibit transcription in E. coli. This inhibition can be relieved by adding lactose or isopropyl-β-D-thiogalactopyranoside (IPTG).
   5531..6119    -  rep_origin     ori: high-copy-number ColE1/pMB1/pBR322/pUC origin of replication
   6290..7150    -  CDS            AmpR: β-lactamase; bla; confers resistance to ampicillin, carbenicillin, and related antibiotics
   7151..7255    -  promoter       AmpR promoter: bla
   7314..7366    -  misc_feature   bom (fragment): basis of mobility region from pBR322
