[The description below was written by a language model from this plasmid's Addgene catalogue record and pLannotate feature annotations shown in this document.]
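Description:
MAC3-tag-N is an empty Gateway destination vector built on the pcDNA5/FRT/TO backbone. It is designed to place a combined affinity and proximity-labelling tag at the N-terminus of a protein of interest expressed in mammalian cells. In E. coli it replicates from a high-copy ColE1/pUC-type origin and is selected with ampicillin (AmpR). Because the Gateway cassette carries the gyrase toxin gene ccdB, the unrecombined plasmid must be maintained in a ccdB-tolerant strain.

Expression is driven by the CMV enhancer/promoter. The short tet operator matches annotated immediately downstream are consistent with the tetracycline-regulated "TO" design, in which transcription is repressed by Tet repressor until an inducer is added. The tag coding region follows. It is annotated as a partial match to the BioID2 biotin ligase, which corresponds to the UltraID enzyme named in the record, then HA epitope sequence and Strep-tag II repeats. In the sequence the ligase therefore comes first, although the catalogue lists the tag as StrepIII-HA-UltraID. Next comes the attR1–CmR–ccdB–attR2 cassette and a bGH polyadenylation signal. An LR reaction with an entry clone replaces the chloramphenicol/ccdB cassette with the gene of interest, which is intended to be fused in frame behind the tag.

Downstream, an FRT site directly precedes a hygromycin resistance gene with an SV40 poly(A) signal and no annotated promoter of its own. In this arrangement, Flp-mediated integration into a matching genomic FRT site activates hygromycin resistance, yielding isogenic, inducible stable lines. The tag combination supports both Strep affinity purification and proximity biotinylation, and the associated publication applied this to interactome mapping of human receptor tyrosine kinases.
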