Addgene plasmid #185482: MAC3-tag-N
Purpose: (Empty Backbone) Gateway compatible destination vectors containing StrepIII/HA/UltralD
Depositing lab: Markku Varjosalo. Depositing organization: University of Helsinki, Institute of Biotechnology. Publication: Physical and functional interactome atlas of human receptor tyrosine kinases. Salokas K, Liu X, Ohman T, Chowdhury I, Gawriyski L, Keskitalo S, Varjosalo M. EMBO Rep. 2022 Apr 5:e54041. doi: 10.15252/embr.202154041. PubMed 35384245.
Backbone
  Vector backbone: pcDNA5/FRT/TO
  Vector type: Mammalian Expression, Bacterial Expression
  Selectable markers: Hygromycin
  Tag / fusion protein: StrepIII-HA-UltraID (N terminal on backbone)
Growth in bacteria
  Bacterial resistance: Ampicillin, 100 μg/mL
  Growth temperature: 37°C
  Growth strain: ccdB Survival
  Copy number: High Copy
Gene/Insert
  Cloning method: Restriction Enzyme
Terms and licenses: Academic/Nonprofit Terms; Industry Terms: Not Available to Industry
How to cite: MAC3-tag-N was a gift from Markku Varjosalo (Addgene plasmid # 185482 ; http://n2t.net/addgene:185482 ; RRID:Addgene_185482)
